>Addgene plasmid #126554 | pBBR5pemIK | addgene full sequence | sequence record 245910 | Addgene NGS Result
GCTCATTGCGGCACCCCCCGCAATAGCTCATTGCGTAGGTTAAAGAAAATCTGTAATTGACTGCCACTTT
TACGCAACGCATAATTGTTGTCGCGCTGCCGAAAAGTTGCAGCTGATTGCGCATGGTGCCGCAACCGTGC
GGCACCCCTACCGCATGGAGATAAGCATGGCCACGCAGTCCAGAGAAATCGGCATTCAAGCCAAGAACAA
GCCCGGTCACTGGGTGCAAACGGAACGCAAAGCGCATGAGGCGTGGGCCGGGCTTATTGCGAGGAAACCC
ACGGCGGCAATGCTGCTGCATCACCTCGTGGCGCAGATGGGCCACCAGAACGCCGTGGTGGTCAGCCAGA
AGACACTTTCCAAGCTCATCGGACGTTCTTTGCGGACGGTCCAATACGCAGTCAAGGACTTGGTGGCCGA
GCGCTGGATCTCCGTCGTGAAGCTCAACGGCCCCGGCACCGTGTCGGCCTACGTGGTCAATGACCGCGTG
GCGTGGGGCCAGCCCCGCGACCAGTTGCGCCTGTCGGTGTTCAGTGCCGCCGTGGTGGTTGATCACGACG
ACCAGGACGAATCGCTGTTGGGGCATGGCGACCTGCGCCGCATCCCGACCCTGTATCCGGGCGAGCAGCA
ACTACCGACCGGCCCCGGCGAGGAGCCGCCCAGCCAGCCCGGCATTCCGGGCATGGAACCAGACCTGCCA
GCCTTGACCGAAACGGAGGAATGGGAACGGCGCGGGCAGCAGCGCCTGCCGATGCCCGATGAGCCGTGTT
TTCTGGACGATGGCGAGCCGTTGGAGCCGCCGACACGGGTCACGCTGCCGCGCCGGTAGCACTTGGGTTG
CGCAGCAACCCGTAAGTGCGCTGTTCCAGACTATCGGCTGTAGCCGCCTCGCCGCCCTATACCTTGTCTG
CCTCCCCGCGTTGCGTCGCGGTGCATGGAGCCGGGCCACCTCGACCTGAATGGAAGCCGGCGGCACCTCG
CTAACGGATTCACCGTTTTTATCAGGCTCTGGGAGGCAGAATAAATGATCATATCGTCAATTATTACCTC
CACGGGGAGAGCCTGAGCAAACTGGCCTCAGGCATTTGAGAAGCACACGGTCACACTGCTTCCGGTAGTC
AATAAACCGGTAAACCAGCAATAGACATAAGCGGCTATTTAACGACCCTGCCCTGAACCGACGACCGGGT
CGAATTTGCTTTCGAATTTCTGCCATTCATCCGCTTATTATCACTTATTCAGGCGTAGCAACCAGGCGTT
TAAGGGCACCAATAACTGCCTTAAAAAAATTACGCCCCGCCCTGCCACTCATCGCAGTACGGCCTATTGG
TTAAAAAATGAGCTGATTTAACAAAAATTTAACGCGAATTTTAACAAAATATTAACGCTTACAATTTCCA
TTCGCCATTCAGGCTGCGCAACTGTTGGGAAGGGCGATCGGTGCGGGCCTCTTCGCTATTACGCCAGCTG
GCGAAAGGGGGATGTGCTGCAAGGCGATTAAGTTGGGTAACGCCAGGGTTTTCCCAGTCACGACGTTGTA
AAACGACGGCCAGTGAGCGCGCGTAATACGACTCACTATAGGGCGAATTGGAGCTCCACCGCGGTGGCGG
CCGCTCTAGAACTAGTGGATCCCCCGGGCTGCAGGAATTCGATTTTCGCTATAAGCGTATAAATGGAGGA
ATTATATTATACTTTAATATAACTTAACGAAAGAAGCCCATCATGCACACCACAAACCTTCGTAAAGTCG
GTGGATCGATCATGCTGGCCGTTCCCCCCGCTTTCCTTGATCAGCTTCATCTTGAGGTCGGCGCAACGGT
CGGCTTAGCCGTCACAGACGGTCGTCTGGTCATTGAGCCAGTCCTACATCCTCAGTACACGCTGGATCAA
CTGCTGGCCGAAGCGGAAGCCTCCGGGGCTTACCCGTTGCCGCCCGAGGAACGTGAATGGGTCGATGCTC
CAGCAGTAGGACGCGAACTGATATGAAACGCGGCGATGTTTACATGGTCGATCTGGAGCCAACCGCCGGA
CACGAACAACGCGGTCACCGTCCGGTGGTTGTTATCTCCAGTGAGCGATTCAATCGGCTTACCTCTTGTC
CGGTGATCCTTCCAATCACAAACGGCGGCGAGTTCGCCTCCCGCCTCGGGTTCGCTGTGGAATTACTAGG
TACGATTACAACGGGCGTCGTTCGATGTGATCAACCACGTGCGCTCGACTTACTCGCTCGCAATGCCCGC
AAAGTGGAAAGCCTACCACCAAACATCTTGGCCGATGTCTTGGCAAAAGCTGTCACCATCTTCCAGTAAT
TTTTGGGGCAAGTTCAGGCCACTGCAACCAATCACTAGTGAATTCGATATCAAGCTTATCGATACCGTCG
ACCTCGAGGGGGGGCCCGGTACCCAGCTTTTGTTCCCTTTAGTGAGGGTTAATTGCGCGCTTGGCGTAAT
CATGGTCATAGCTGTTTCCTGTGTGAAATTGTTATCCGCTCACAATTCCACACAACATACGAGCCGGAAG
CATAAAGTGTAAAGCCTGGGGTGCCTAATGAGTGAGCTAACTCACATTAATTGCGTTGCGCTCACTGCCC
GCTTTCCAGTCGGGAAACCTGTCGTGCCAGCTGCATTAATGAATCGGCCAACGCGCGGGGAGAGGCGGTT
TGCGTATTGGGCGCATGCATAAAAACTGTTGTAATTCATTAAGCATTCTGCCGACATGGAAGCCATCACA
AACGGCATGATGAACCTGAATCGCCAGCGGCATCAGCACCTTGTCGCCTTGCGTATAATATTTGCCCATG
GACGCACACCGTGGAAACGGATGAAGGCACGAACCCAGTTGACATAAGCCTGTTCGGTTCGTAAACTGTA
ATGCAAGTAGCGTATGCGCTCACGCAACTGGTCCAGAACCTTGACCGAACGCAGCGGTGGTAACGGCGCA
GTGGCGGTTTTCATGGCTTGTTATGACTGTTTTTTTGTACAGTCTATGCCTCGGGCATCCAAGCAGCAAG
CGCGTTACGCCGTGGGTCGATGTTTGATGTTATGGAGCAGCAACGATGTTACGCAGCAGCAACGATGTTA
CGCAGCAGGGCAGTCGCCCTAAAACAAAGTTAGGTGGCTCAAGTATGGGCATCATTCGCACATGTAGGCT
CGGCCCTGACCAAGTCAAATCCATGCGGGCTGCTCTTGATCTTTTCGGTCGTGAGTTCGGAGACGTAGCC
ACCTACTCCCAACATCAGCCGGACTCCGATTACCTCGGGAACTTGCTCCGTAGTAAGACATTCATCGCGC
TTGCTGCCTTCGACCAAGAAGCGGTTGTTGGCGCTCTCGCGGCTTACGTTCTGCCCAAGTTTGAGCAGCC
GCGTAGTGAGATCTATATCTATGATCTCGCAGTCTCCGGAGAGCACCGGAGGCAGGGCATTGCCACCGCG
CTCATCAATCTCCTCAAGCATGAGGCCAACGCGCTTGGTGCTTATGTGATCTACGTGCAAGCAGATTACG
GTGACGATCCCGCAGTGGCTCTCTATACAAAGTTGGGCATACGGGAAGAAGTGATGCACTTTGATATCGA
CCCAAGTACCGCCACCTAACAATTCGTTCAAGCCGAGATCGGCTTCCCGGCCGCGGAGTTGTTCGGTAAA
TTGTCACAACGCCGCAGGTGGCACTTTTCGGGGAAATGTGCGCGCCCGCGTTCCTGCTGGCGCTGGGCCT
GTTTCTGGCGCTGGACTTCCCGCTGTTCCGTCAGCAGCTTTTCGCCCACGGCCTTGATGATCGCGGCGGC
CTTGGCCTGCATATCCCGATTCAACGGCCCCAGGGCGTCCAGAACGGGCTTCAGGCGCTCCCGAAGGTCT
CGGGCCGTCTCTTGGGCTTGATCGGCCTTCTTGCGCATCTCACGCGCTCCTGCGGCGGCCTGTAGGGCAG
GCTCATACCCCTGCCGAACCGCTTTTGTCAGCCGGTCGGCCACGGCTTCCGGCGTCTCAACGCGCTTTGA
GATTCCCAGCTTTTCGGCCAATCCCTGCGGTGCATAGGCGCGTGGCTCGACCGCTTGCGGGCTGATGGTG
ACGTGGCCCACTGGTGGCCGCTCCAGGGCCTCGTAGAACGCCTGAATGCGCGTGTGACGTGCCTTGCTGC
CCTCGATGCCCCGTTGCAGCCCTAGATCGGCCACAGCGGCCGCAAACGTGGTCTGGTCGCGGGTCATCTG
CGCTTTGTTGCCGATGAACTCCTTGGCCGACAGCCTGCCGTCCTGCGTCAGCGGCACCACGAACGCGGTC
ATGTGCGGGCTGGTTTCGTCACGGTGGATGCTGGCCGTCACGATGCGATCCGCCCCGTACTTGTCCGCCA
GCCACTTGTGCGCCTTCTCGAAGAACGCCGCCTGCTGTTCTTGGCTGGCCGACTTCCACCATTCCGGGCT
GGCCGTCATGACGTACTCGACCGCCAACACAGCGTCCTTGCGCCGCTTCTCTGGCAGCAACTCGCGCAGT
CGGCCCATCGCTTCATCGGTGCTGCTGGCCGCCCAGTGCTCGTTCTCTGGCGTCCTGCTGGCGTCAGCGT
TGGGCGTCTCGCGCTCGCGGTAGGCGTGCTTGAGACTGGCCGCCACGTTGCCCATTTTCGCCAGCTTCTT
GCATCGCATGATCGCGTATGCCGCCATGCCTGCCCCTCCCTTTTGGTGTCCAACCGGCTCGACGGGGGCA
GCGCAAGGCGGTGCCTCCGGCGGGCCACTCAATGCTTGAGTATACTCACTAGACTTTGCTTCGCAAAGTC
GTGACCGCCTACGGCGGCTGCGGCGCCCTACGGGCTTGCTCTCCGGGCTTCGCCCTGCGCGGTCGCTGCG
CTCCCTTGCCAGCCCGTGGATATGTGGACGATGGCCGCGAGCGGCCACCGGCTGGCTCGCTTCGCTCGGC
CCGTGGACAACCCTGCTGGACAAGCTGATGGACAGGCTGCGCCTGCCCACGAGCTTGACCACAGGGATTG
CCCACCGGCTACCCAGCCTTCGACCACATACCCACCGGCTCCAACTGCGCGGCCTGCGGCCTTGCCCCAT
CAATTTTTTTAATTTTCTCTGGGGAAAAGCCTCCGGCCTGCGGCCTGCGCGCTTCGCTTGCCGGTTGGAC
ACCAAGTGGAAGGCGGGTCAAGGCTCGCGCAGCGACCGCGCAGCGGCTTGGCCTTGACGCGCCTGGAACG
ACCCAAGCCTATGCGAGTGGGGGCAGTCGAAGGGCGAAGCCCGCCCGCCTGCCCCCCGAGCCTCACGGCG
GCGAGTGCGGGGGTTCCAAGGGGGCAGCGCCACCTTGGGCAAGGCCGAAGGCCGCGCAGTCGATCAACAA
GCCCCGGAGGGGCCACTTTTTGCCGGAGGGGGAGCCGCGCCGAAGGCGTGGGGGAACCCCGCAGGGGTGC
CCTTCTTTGGGCACCAAAGAACTAGATATAGGGCGAAATGCGAAAGACTTAAAAATCAACAACTTAAAAA
AGGGGGGTACGCAACA
Features (pLannotate 1.2.2; 19 found; start..end, strand, type, name):
    167..829     +  CDS            pBBR1 Rep: replication protein for the broad-host-range plasmid pBBR1 from Bordetella bronchiseptica
    890..959     +  CDS            TcR (fragment): tetracycline efflux protein; tet; confers resistance to tetracycline
   1289..1320    -  CDS            CmR (fragment): chloramphenicol acetyltransferase confers resistance to chloramphenicol
   1320..1397    +  rep_origin     M13 ori (fragment): M13 bacteriophage origin of replication; arrow indicates direction of (+) strand synthesis
   1401..1556    -  CDS            lacZα (fragment): LacZα fragment of β-galactosidase; lacZ fragment
   1564..1582    +  promoter       T7 promoter: promoter for bacteriophage T7 RNA polymerase
   1591..1653    +  misc_feature   MCS (fragment): pBluescript multiple cloning site
   1723..1983    +  CDS            pemI: PEMI_ECOLX - Experimental evidence at protein level: Swiss-Prot protein existence level 1. Antitoxin component of a type II toxin-antitoxin (TA) system. Labile antitoxin that binds to its cognate PemK endoribonuclease toxin and neutralizes its activity. Responsible for the stable maintenance of the plasmid during cell division. Both PemI and PemK proteins bind to the promoter region of the pem operon to autoregulate their synthesis. From Escherichia coli.
   1968..2300    +  CDS            pemK (fragment): PEMK_ECOLX - Experimental evidence at protein level: Swiss-Prot protein existence level 1. Toxic component of a type II toxin-antitoxin (TA) system. Probably functions as an endoribonuclease. Responsible for the stable maintenance of the plasmid during cell division by postsegregational killing of plasmid-less daughter cells. Neutralized by coexpression with cognate antitoxin PemI. Both PemI and PemK proteins bind to the promoter region of the pem operon to autoregulate their synthesis. From Escherichia coli.
   2350..2403    +  misc_feature   MCS (fragment): pBluescript multiple cloning site
   2416..2434    -  promoter       T3 promoter: promoter for bacteriophage T3 RNA polymerase
   2479..2495    -  protein_bind   lac operator: The lac repressor binds to the lac operator to inhibit transcription in E. coli. This inhibition can be relieved by adding lactose or isopropyl-β-D-thiogalactopyranoside (IPTG). lac repressor encoded by lacI
   2503..2533    -  promoter       lac promoter: promoter for the E. coli lac operon
   2548..2569    -  protein_bind   CAP binding site: CAP binding activates transcription in the presence of cAMP. E. coli catabolite activator protein
   2582..2674    -  CDS            lacI (fragment): lac repressor; lacI; The lac repressor binds to the lac operator to inhibit transcription in E. coli. This inhibition can be relieved by adding lactose or isopropyl-β-D-thiogalactopyranoside (IPTG).
   2685..2801    -  CDS            CmR (fragment): chloramphenicol acetyltransferase; cat; confers resistance to chloramphenicol
   2839..2867    +  promoter       Pc promoter: intI1 (promoter lies within the coding sequence); class 1 integron promoter
   3056..3589    +  CDS            GmR: gentamycin acetyltransferase; aacC1; confers resistance to gentamycin
   4871..166     +  rep_origin     pBBR1 oriV (across the origin): replication origin of the broad-host-range plasmid pBBR1 from Bordetella bronchiseptica; requires the pBBR1 Rep protein for replication
