[The description below was written by a language model from this plasmid's Addgene catalogue record and pLannotate feature annotations shown in this document.]
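Description:
pBBR5pemIK is an empty broad-host-range bacterial cloning and expression backbone of about 5.5 kb, derived from pBBR1-MCS5 and modified to carry the pemI/pemK toxin-antitoxin module from Xylella fastidiosa. Replication depends on the pBBR1 oriV together with the pBBR1 Rep protein, a system originally from Bordetella bronchiseptica that functions in many Gram-negative hosts. The record lists the plasmid as low copy. Selection is by gentamicin, through a gentamicin acetyltransferase gene (aacC1) lying downstream of a class 1 integron Pc promoter. Short annotated fragments of TcR, CmR, lacI and an M13 origin appear to be non-functional remnants of the vector's construction history.

The pem operon sits inside the pBluescript-type multiple cloning site, splitting it into two annotated fragments. This region is flanked by T7 and T3 promoters and lies downstream of the lac promoter, lac operator and CAP binding site, with only a fragment of lacZα annotated, so blue/white screening may not be preserved. The annotation tool matched pemI and pemK to their Escherichia coli homologues, whereas the catalogue entry gives X. fastidiosa as the source. PemK is a stable endoribonuclease toxin and PemI its labile antitoxin. Daughter cells that lose the plasmid can no longer replenish PemI and are killed or arrested, a process known as post-segregational killing. This favours plasmid retention without antibiotic pressure. The vector is intended for restriction cloning of genes of interest into the remaining sites, with M13 forward and reverse primers for sequencing. It suits stable maintenance in X. fastidiosa and similar bacteria where continuous antibiotic selection is impractical.
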