Addgene plasmid #126554: pBBR5pemIK
Purpose: (Empty Backbone) Broad host range plasmid derived from pBBR1-MCS5 with pemI/pemK toxin-antitoxin module from Xylella fastidiosa to improve stability in the absence of antibiotic selection
Depositing lab: Lindsey Burbank & Drake Stenger. Depositing organization: USDA ARS Parlier, Crop Diseases, Pests and Genetics Research Unit. Publication: Plasmid Vectors for Xylella fastidiosa Utilizing a Toxin-Antitoxin System for Stability in the Absence of Antibiotic Selection. Burbank LP, Stenger DC. Phytopathology. 2016 Aug;106(8):928-36. doi: 10.1094/PHYTO-02-16-0097-R. Epub 2016 Jun 7. PubMed 27088393.
Backbone
  Vector backbone: pBBR1-MCS5
  Modifications to backbone: pemI/pemK plasmid stability factor
  Vector type: Bacterial Expression
  Selectable markers: Gentamicin
Growth in bacteria
  Bacterial resistance: Gentamicin, 10 μg/mL
  Growth temperature: 37°C
  Growth strain: DH5alpha
  Copy number: Low Copy
Gene/Insert
  Cloning method: Restriction Enzyme
  Sequencing primers: 5′ M13 fwd; 3′ M13 rev
Terms and licenses: Academic/Nonprofit Terms; Industry Terms: Not Available to Industry
How to cite: pBBR5pemIK was a gift from Lindsey Burbank & Drake Stenger (Addgene plasmid # 126554 ; http://n2t.net/addgene:126554 ; RRID:Addgene_126554)
